Addgene plasmid #201703: pmcherry-mTet1s pc3905
Purpose: Expresses of mcherry-tagged mTet1s in mammalian cells
Depositing lab: Cristina Cardoso. Depositing organization: Technische Universitaet Darmstadt. Publication: Isoform-specific and ubiquitination dependent recruitment of Tet1 to replicating heterochromatin modulates methylcytosine oxidation. Arroyo M, Hastert FD, Zhadan A, Schelter F, Zimbelmann S, Rausch C, Ludwig AK, Carell T, Cardoso MC. Nat Commun. 2022 Sep 2;13(1):5173. doi: 10.1038/s41467-022-32799-8. PubMed 36056023.
Backbone
  Vector backbone: GFP-Uhrf1 (pc1756)
  Backbone size w/o insert (bp): 9322
  Total vector size (bp): 11224
  Modifications to backbone: A GFP-tagged construct encoding the short isoform of Tet1 (pc3901) was generated by amplifying the respective fragment from full-length Tet1 (pc2271) and replacing the full-length Tet1 sequence with the Tet1s sequence by restriction with AsiSI and NotI. Mcherry-tagged Tet1s (pc3905) was generated by replacing the sequence of Uhrf1 (pc1756) with the Tet1s sequence just described using AsiSI and NotI restriction enzymes.
  Vector type: Mammalian Expression
Growth in bacteria
  Bacterial resistance: Ampicillin, 100 μg/mL
  Growth temperature: 37°C
  Growth strain: DH5alpha
  Copy number: Unknown
Gene/Insert
  Gene/Insert name: Tet1s (alt name: Tet1 short isoform)
  Species: M. musculus (mouse)
  Insert size (bp): 9092
  Entrez Gene: Tet1 (a.k.a. 2510010B09Rik, Cxxc6, D10Ertd17e, LCX, mKIAA1676)
  Promoter: CAG
  Tag / fusion protein: mCherry (N terminal on backbone)
  Cloning method: Restriction Enzyme; 5′ cloning site AsiSI (unknown if destroyed); 3′ cloning site NotI (unknown if destroyed)
  Sequencing primers: 5′ ATAAGCAGCGATCGCATGGACTGCAGTAGAC; 3′ ATAAGCAGCGGCCGCTTAGACCCAACGATTG
Terms and licenses: Academic/Nonprofit Terms; Industry Terms: Not Available to Industry
How to cite: pmcherry-mTet1s pc3905 was a gift from Cristina Cardoso (Addgene plasmid # 201703 ; http://n2t.net/addgene:201703 ; RRID:Addgene_201703)
