[The description below was written by a language model from this plasmid's Addgene catalogue record and pLannotate feature annotations shown in this document.]
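Description:
pmcherry-mTet1s pc3905 is a mammalian expression plasmid that produces the short isoform of mouse Tet1 (Tet1s) fused at its N-terminus to the red fluorescent protein mCherry. It is propagated in E. coli through a high-copy ColE1/pUC-type origin with ampicillin selection (AmpR under its own bla promoter), and it also carries an f1 phage origin. According to the record, it was built by swapping the Uhrf1 coding sequence of an existing tagged Uhrf1 vector for the Tet1s fragment using AsiSI and NotI sites. The Tet1s fragment had been amplified from a full-length Tet1 construct.

Expression is driven by the CAG promoter, annotated here as its three components: the CMV immediate-early enhancer, the chicken β-actin promoter and a chimeric β-actin/β-globin intron, which together give strong constitutive transcription in many mammalian cell types. The mCherry reading frame is followed by the Tet1 coding region, annotated as a fragment of mouse Tet1, consistent with a truncated isoform. Tet1 is a dioxygenase that oxidises 5-methylcytosine to 5-hydroxymethylcytosine and further products. Downstream, an EMCV IRES links a blasticidin S deaminase gene to the same transcript, which should allow blasticidin selection of expressing cells, and an SV40 polyadenylation signal terminates the unit. Short bleomycin-resistance, lacI, lacZα, rop and bom fragments appear to be backbone remnants.

The catalogue sizes are not mutually consistent: the listed insert size greatly exceeds the roughly 4.2 kb annotated Tet1 region, and the sequenced record is slightly shorter than the stated total. The construct suits live-cell or fixed-cell imaging of Tet1s localisation, in line with the associated work on isoform-specific recruitment of Tet1 to replicating heterochromatin.
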