Features (pLannotate 1.2.2; 21 found; start..end, strand, type, name):
      1..589     +  rep_origin     ori: high-copy-number ColE1/pMB1/pBR322/pUC origin of replication
    772..826     +  CDS            lacI (fragment): lac repressor; lacI; The lac repressor binds to the lac operator to inhibit transcription in E. coli. This inhibition can be relieved by adding lactose or isopropyl-β-D-thiogalactopyranoside (IPTG).
    826..1015    +  promoter       SV40 promoter: SV40 early promoter
   1021..1038    -  misc_feature   MCS (fragment): pBluescript multiple cloning site
   1049..1170    -  polyA_signal   SV40 poly(A) signal: SV40 polyadenylation signal
   1165..1290    -  CDS            ble (fragment): BLE_KLEPN - Experimental evidence at protein level: Swiss-Prot protein existence level 1. Binding protein with a strong affinity to the bleomycin family of antibiotics. Binds to CL990; an antimitotic-antibiotic compound. From Klebsiella pneumoniae.
   1300..1327    -  CDS            BleoR (fragment): antibiotic-binding protein; Sh ble from Streptoalloteichus hindustanus; confers resistance to bleomycin, phleomycin, and Zeocin™
   1328..1726    -  CDS            BSD: blasticidin S deaminase; Aspergillus terreus BSD; confers resistance to blasticidin
   1737..2199    -  misc_feature   IRES: internal ribosome entry site (IRES) of the encephalomyocarditis virus (EMCV)
   2345..6586    -  CDS            Tet1 (fragment): TET1_MOUSE - Also known as Cxxc6, Kiaa1676. Experimental evidence at protein level: Swiss-Prot protein existence level 1. Dioxygenase that catalyzes the conversion of the modified genomic base 5-methylcytosine (5mC) into 5-hydroxymethylcytosine (5hmC) and plays a key role in active DNA demethylation. Also mediates subsequent conversion of 5hmC into 5-formylcytosine (5fC), and conversion of 5fC to 5-carboxylcytosine (5caC). Conversion of 5mC into 5hmC, 5fC and 5caC probably constitutes the first step in cytosine demethylation. Methylation at the C5 position of cytosine bases is an epigenetic mo
   6617..7324    -  CDS            mCherry: mCherry is a basic (constitutively fluorescent) red fluorescent protein published in 2004, derived from Discosoma sp.. It is reported to be a very rapidly-maturing monomer with low acid sensitivity.
   7392..8408    -  intron         chimeric intron: chimera between introns from chicken β-actin and rabbit β-globin
   8409..8667    -  promoter       chicken β-actin promoter: contains a 21-bp deletion relative to the standard chicken β-actin promoter
   8669..8972    -  enhancer       CMV enhancer: human cytomegalovirus immediate early enhancer
   9041..9059    -  promoter       T7 promoter: promoter for bacteriophage T7 RNA polymerase
   9062..9219    +  CDS            lacZα (fragment): LacZα fragment of β-galactosidase; lacZ fragment
   9223..9678    +  rep_origin     f1 ori (sequence partly withheld): f1 bacteriophage origin of replication; arrow indicates direction of (+) strand synthesis
   9679..9778    -  misc_feature   bom (fragment): basis of mobility region from pBR322
   9880..9915    -  CDS            rop (fragment): Rop protein, which maintains plasmids at low copy number; rop
  10010..10114   +  promoter       AmpR promoter: bla
  10115..10975   +  CDS            AmpR: β-lactamase; bla; confers resistance to ampicillin, carbenicillin, and related antibiotics
>Addgene plasmid #201703 | pmcherry-mTet1s pc3905 | addgene full sequence | sequence record 437711 | Addgene NGS Result
TTGAGATCCTTTTTTTCTGCGCGTAATCTGCTGCTTGCAAACAAAAAAACCACCGCTACCAGCGGTGGTT
TGTTTGCCGGATCAAGAGCTACCAACTCTTTTTCCGAAGGTAACTGGCTTCAGCAGAGCGCAGATACCAA
ATACTGTTCTTCTAGTGTAGCCGTAGTTAGGCCACCACTTCAAGAACTCTGTAGCACCGCCTACATACCT
CGCTCTGCTAATCCTGTTACCAGTGGCTGCTGCCAGTGGCGATAAGTCGTGTCTTACCGGGTTGGACTCA
AGACGATAGTTACCGGATAAGGCGCAGCGGTCGGGCTGAACGGGGGGTTCGTGCACACAGCCCAGCTTGG
AGCGAACGACCTACACCGAACTGAGATACCTACAGCGTGAGCTATGAGAAAGCGCCACGCTTCCCGAAGG
GAGAAAGGCGGACAGGTATCCGGTAAGCGGCAGGGTCGGAACAGGAGAGCGCACGAGGGAGCTTCCAGGG
GGAAACGCCTGGTATCTTTATAGTCCTGTCGGGTTTCGCCACCTCTGACTTGAGCGTCGATTTTTGTGAT
GCTCGTCAGGGGGGCGGAGCCTATGGAAAAACGCCAGCAACGCGGCCTTTTTACGGTTCCTGGCCTTTTG
CTGGCCTTTTGCTCACATGTTCTTTCCTGCGTTATCCCCTGATTCTGTGGATAACCGTATTACCGCCTTT
GAGTGAGCTGATACCGCTCGCCGCAGCCGAACGACCGAGCGCAGCGAGTCAGTGAGCGAGGAAGCGGAAG
AGCGCCCAATACGCAAACCGCCTCTCCCCGCGCGTTGGCCGATTCATTAATGCAGCAATTAGTCAGCAAC
CATAGTCCCGCCCCTAACTCCGCCCATCCCGCCCCTAACTCCGCCCAGTTCCGCCCATTCTCCGCCCCAT
GGCTGACTAATTTTTTTTATTTATGCAGAGGCCGAGGCCGCCTCGGCCTCTGAGCTATTCCAGAAGTAGT
GAAGAGGCTTTTTTGGAGGCCTAGGCTTTTGCAAAAAGCTCCTCGAGGTCGACGGTATACAGACATGATA
AGATACATTGATGAGTTTGGACAAACCACAACTAGAATGCAGTGAAAAAAATGCTTTATTTGTGAAATTT
GTGATGCTATTGCTTTATTTGTAACCATTATAAGCTGCAATAAACAAGTTGGGGTGGGCGAAGAACTCCA
GCATGAGATCCCCGCGCTGGAGGATCATCCAGCCGGCGTCCCGGAAAACGATTCCGAAGCCCAACCTTTC
ATAGAAGGCGGCGGTGGAATCGAAATCTCGTAGCACGTGTCAGTCCTGCTCCTCGGCCACGAAGTGCTTA
GCCCTCCCACACATAACCAGAGGGCAGCAATTCACGAATCCCAACTGCCGTCGGCTGTCCATCACTGTCC
TTCACTATGGCTTTGATCCCAGGATGCAGATCGAGAAGCACCTGTCGGCACCGTCCGCAGGGGCTCAAGA
TGCCCCTGTTCTCATTTCCGATCGCGACGATACAAGTCAGGTTGCCAGCTGCCGCAGCAGCAGCAGTGCC
CAGCACCACGAGTTCTGCACAAGGTCCCCCAGTAAAATGATATACATTGACACCAGTGAAGATGCGGCCG
TCGCTAGAGAGAGCTGCGCTGGCGACGCTGTAGTCTTCAGAGATGGGGATGCTGTTGATTGTAGCCGTTG
CTCTTTCAATGAGGGTGGATTCTTCTTGAGACAAAGGCTTGGCCATGGTGGCAAGCTTATCATCGTGTTT
TTCAAAGGAAAACCACGTCCCCGTGGTTCGGGGGGCCTAGACGTTTTTTTAACCTCGACTAAACACATGT
AAAGCATGTGCACCGAGGCCCCAGATCAGATCCCATACAATGGGGTACCTTCTGGGCATCCTTCAGCCCC
TTGTTGAATACGCTTGAGGAGAGCCATTTGACTCTTTCCACAACTATCCAACTCACAACGTGGCACTGGG
GTTGTGCCGCCTTTGCAGGTGTATCTTATACACGTGGCTTTTGGCCGCAGAGGCACCTGTCGCCAGGTGG
GGGGTTCCGCTGCCTGCAAAGGGTCGCTACAGACGTTGTTTGTCTTCAAGAAGCTTCCAGAGGAACTGCT
TCCTTCACGACATTCAACAGACCTTGCATTCCTTTGGCGAGAGGGGAAAGACCCCTAGGAATGCTCGTCA
AGAAGACAGGGCCAGGTTTCCGGGCCCTCACATTGCCAAAAGACGGCAATATGGTGGAAAATAACATATA
GACAAACGCACACCGGCCTTATTCCAAGCGGCTTCGGCCAGTAACGTTAGGGGGGGGGAGGGAGAGGGGG
GGGGGGGGCGGATTTCGTTAACTGCGGCCGCTTAGACCCAACGATTGTAGGGTCCCGCAACATGAGTGAG
AGAGTATGGGGACACGGTAACAACATTGTCTCGGGTTAAGGTTGATGCAACTCGAGAAGGAATTTGGTGT
GATAAATTGGCTTCGGGGGATACATCAGGACACTCCCGGTCTGCGGGCTTTTTTTTCGTTACTTTTTTGC
ATTTACACTTAATTTTGTTGATATCAAAACCATGATTAGGCTTGTTTAGGCTTTTGTGCTGGTAGAATAC
AAGGGACACACGAAAAGGGACCCCTCGTTTGGGGGAGCGCAAAGAGGTGGTAGCATGAAGCTCCTTCCGA
GCGCACTCAATGAGCACCGAGCCGTGAATGGGTGCTATCGCCACGCCACCAAAGGAAGGATCGGCGTAGA
TCTCCTCACTGTCTGACCAGAATTCATCAAGTTGAGGCAAGTTATCGTCCTCGGGGTGCTGAGGCTCATC
CGCTTCAGGGTGCCGCTCATCTTCCACCTGACAGGAAGCCAGTTTCTGAGAATTGCTGAGGAGAGGGAGC
TGCTGGTTTGACTGGTTAGAAGTTAGCTGCTCAGATGGACTAGTGAGAGGCTCAGCATGAACGGGAGAAT
CGGCTGTGGGAAGAGACTGGTGAGGATGAGCAGCCACCTCGGCAGGCTGCACCGTTCCAGTACATTCCCC
AGCAGCTGCATTAGCACCACTGTGTGCTCCAGAAGGCATTGTGCAGTGGAGAATACTACTTGTTTCTGCA
AACCCACCTGAGGCTGTTTTACTGTACGTACAGGTAGATGTTTCTGCGGAGGAAGCCTGCAGGGGACAGA
AGTCTGTAGATTCGTCTTTCACTAGGTGAGAAGTAGATGAGGCTGATGAAAAGCTCTTAGTGTTGTGTGA
ACCTGGGGCTCCCTTTGGGCTGGCAGAGATCCTCTTCCTTCTGAGACCAGCAGTACCTGATTTATTGTGG
TTCTGCTTCATTTTGGCCCTCTTCCCACATCGAGGAACAGGCTCAGTAAAACGTAGTCGCCTCTTCCTGG
TTGGCCCATTGACTTGGATGGCCCCAGATTTGATTTTGGCCTTCATCCCTTCCACGGAGCCAAATTCATC
AGTGTCTGCAAGCCGGTATAGTGGCAGGACGTGGAGTTGTTCATCCTCGGGACAATTTGTGTCACGGCCA
TCTGCTCGAATCAACGTACACACCACGGTGCTTCCGTTGTGCATGTTGTGAATGTCCTTGTGAGAATGGG
CACAAAAATCCATGCAACAGGTGACACCAGAGAAAGGACGCCCCTCTTCATTTCCAAGTCGACAGTCTCC
AGCAACTTCTTCATATTCCACCTGATTTTGATAAGCAACTGGAGCCATCTGCTTGTAAAGTGGAGCTAAT
ACTGTAGCCAATTCTTGTAAATTCTTTTCAAGCTGTTTTTCCTCTCTGCTTATGAGGGTCTTGCGGTCTG
GAATGATCCACCCGGTTTTCACGTCACTTCCTTCAGAACTCATTCCAGTAATTCTCTTATAGTAGTTATG
TAAGGGGTAGTTTGGAGCAAGTCTGAATTTTCTGGGGTTTTCACTCCTCCCAAACTTACAGCCGTTGAAA
TACATGCTCCACGAACAGCCAAAGGAGAAGGACGCTCCGCAGGTTTTTGGGTCGATGCCTTGACAGGTGC
AGGTACGCTTTTTGTTGAGGGTACATCTTCGGTCTGTGGGATGTCCGCTGTAGGACCTCAAGTTCTCAGT
GAGCTCTTTGTACAGGCGGTCAGCCATCAGGCGAGGGATACCTTCCCACAGCAGGATAAGGACAACTATC
ACAGCCGTCGAACAGTGATGGTCTACACGCTCACGAACCAAACAAATAAGCTTCTCTTCAGGACCACTTC
TTCTGATCACCCACTTGGCGACCGGGCAGCCCTGAGAGCTCTTCCCTTCCTTCCCCGTGAACACTATCTT
CTCAATCCGGATTGCCTTCCCCTTCTGGCCAAACCTAGTCTCCATGAGCTCCCTGACAGCAGCCACACTT
GGTCCTGCCCCAAGGTGTGTATAATATGGGCCTTTTTCTTTTTGTGTACCTCCATCACAGTCACAGGGTG
CAGCTTCCTGTTCCTTCAATCCAGCTATCAGGTTTTTTGCAGGCTTGCTAAGTAAGTCCATGATGCTCTC
TTTAAATTCTGACTGTGCACTGTCTGTGGTGGGACCCAGTGGTCCATTGCTTGATGTTTGAGCTTCACGC
TTCTCCGTAACAACTGTAATTCCATCGAAATGTAACACTTTCCCTTTCCTGAGGATTGATGCTGGGTCTG
GCAAGAGTGTGTCAGGGGAGGTACCAGGCAACGTCGGTGGTGGTATCTGATGCACCAGGTTCTCTTGAGC
GCCTAGATGAAACTGTGTTTGGGCAGCACCAGCCATTATATTAGCACACTGGTTAGATGGTGGGGACTGG
GGCAGAGGGTGAGCTTCCTGATTGACACTCACCATGGGCTGTCCCTGAGAATTATCTGCCGGCTCTGCAA
ATGTCTGCCCACCGGATTCTGTCTTGAATTGGCATGTTGGCAGAGAATCTGATGGTTCAACCTTCACTTT
CTCCTTTGCCAATTCAGGGTTTCTTGTGAATTTTATCTGATTGATAGGAGGAAATAACTCATTATGTTGT
GAGGGTGTTTTACTCTGAGTCACGGGCTTTAATATTTGGTTAAAGACAGGAATATTTCTCAACAGAACAG
GAAAACTACGTGGACTAGACTGGCCAAACCTTTGAAACTTAGATGACATCCAAATGTCATGCATTTTACT
ATACTCTATAGCTAGCTGCTCTTGCTTCTTCTGATCATTTTCTTGAGAGCTTCGGGCTGGGGGTTTCTTT
TTCCGCTTGTTTGCGTGTGGGGTCGCTCTTGCCTTTTTCTGGGCCTTCTTTGGCTTTGCTGATGGTACAC
TGGGTTTAGTTTGTGTACTAGAGGGTGGCTTCTGATGTACCATGCGTTTCTCCTGACTGTGTTTTTGCTT
TGTGTTCTTTGCAACAAGGCTTTCTGGTGTACTTTCAGCATTCCTGACCTCGGCGTTGATGTGATTAATC
GTGGATGCAAGTTGGGTCAATTGTGCTGCGACATCTTCTTCAATTTGACTGTAGGGTGCATCCTGGCATG
ATGGGTCATGGGAACTCAAATTCTGATCGCAGCTTAGTACCTGACTGCAGTTTTCAAGATTGTGACTTTC
TATGGGCAATGGATGTGAATTCTCAAAACCATCAAAGGGAGCTCTCCCACCAGCAGCGCCTTTCTTCTCA
GCTGTAGGTGAACTTGGATATCCTTGTGATTTTATAAGTGCTTGGTTAGTAGCGAAACTATCAGGTGACT
TGAATGTTCTGTTCTGGCCATTAAAGACAACAGTGTCATGGTGAAGGCCCTTTCCTTGAACGTTTGGGTC
TTGGAGGTCTTTTCTCACCGAATGAAGGATAGCCTTGCAACTGTTAAGCAGACTAGCCGTTTTCTGATGC
GCTTCTTCATCCTTCTCCGGCTTGGATGGGGAGGAGCTCTCTGAGGGCGCTTCTGAGAGCTGAGTCAGGG
CTTCTATGGCTACCACTTGTTCCAGCGTTAATCTCCTGTCCTTCATTAGGGATAGAAGACTTGGCTGAAC
CGGAGAGCCATCTTTGGGTTCTTTGTTGGGTACCTTCTCAGGAGGGTGAGGTCGACTCCCAGCGCTGTGT
GTATTAGGGTGATTATTAAAGATGGTGGGTTCTGCACCAGACCTGCAGTTCAAGCCAGGCTTCTGGAAGA
GCAGGGTGTTCCTTGGCCCCTTGAGATGATCACACTCCCCCCCGGAGGTGGTGACACTCATGGCATCCTT
GCAGTTTGAGGGATCAGTCAGCAATTTAGAGGAATTATTTCCCAACGCCTTGCTAAATTCCTCATGATTC
AATTTGTTGAGCGGAAGGTGTGTGTCAGTGGGTAAACAGTGTACATTTTTCATGCCGTTCCTTATGGTCT
GGGCAAATGTCGGAGAAGGGTTGGTTTGCTGCTTGTCATCTTCAGAGGGCTGGGGGTTTTCCACCCCAGT
TAAATTGGCATCACAGCTTCCTTTGACTTGACCCTCTGCTAAGTGTGATTTCTTGTTTGGCGCCCACTTC
TCCACCTCAATTCCCGTCATGCCGCCTGCATTCTTCCTTACATTTTCAAGGGGATGTGTGATCAAATCCA
ACCTTTGCTCTTCTTCCCCATGACCACGTCTACTGCAGTCCATGCGATCGCCCATGGTGGCGTCCACGGC
GCTGTTGCTCGCCTGGGCTCTGCTCCTCAGGCCGCTCTTGTACAGCTCGTCCATGCCGCCGGTGGAGTGG
CGGCCCTCGGCGCGTTCGTACTGTTCCACGATGGTGTAGTCCTCGTTGTGGGAGGTGATGTCCAACTTGA
TGTTGACGTTGTAGGCGCCGGGCAGCTGCACGGGCTTCTTGGCCTTGTAGGTGGTCTTGACCTCAGCGTC
GTAGTGGCCGCCGTCCTTCAGCTTCAGCCTCTGCTTGATCTCGCCCTTCAGGGCGCCGTCCTCGGGGTAC
ATCCGCTCGGAGGAGGCCTCCCAGCCCATGGTCTTCTTCTGCATTACGGGGCCGTCGGAGGGGAAGTTGG
TGCCGCGCAGCTTCACCTTGTAGATGAACTCGCCGTCCTGCAGGGAGGAGTCCTGGGTCACGGTCACCAC
GCCGCCGTCCTCGAAGTTCATCACGCGCTCCCACTTGAAGCCCTCGGGGAAGGACAGCTTCAAGTAGTCG
GGGATGTCGGCGGGGTGCTTCACGTAGGCCTTGGAGCCGTACATGAACTGAGGGGACAGGATGTCCCAGG
CGAAGGGCAGGGGGCCACCCTTGGTCACCTTCAGCTTGGCGGTCTGGGTGCCCTCGTAGGGGCGGCCCTC
GCCCTCGCCCTCGATCTCGAACTCGTGGCCGTTCACGGAGCCCTCCATGTGCACCTTGAAGCGCATGAAC
TCCTTGATGATGGCCATGTTATCCTCCTCGCCCTTGCTCACCATGGTGGCGGGATCCGAATTCTTTGCCA
AAATGATGAGACAGCACAATAACCAGCACGTTGCCCAGGAGCTGTAGGAAAAAGAAGAAGGCATGAACAT
GGTTAGCAGAGGCTCTAGAGCCGCCGGTCACACGCCAGAAGCCGAACCCCGCCCTGCCCCGTCCCCCCCG
AAGGCAGCCGTCCCCCCGCGGACAGCCCCGAGGCTGGAGAGGGAGAAGGGGACGGCGGCGCGGCGACGCA
CGAAGGCCCTCCCCGCCCATTTCCTTCCTGCCGGCGCCGCACCGCTTCGCCCCGCGCCCGCTAGAGGGGG
TGCGGCGGCGCCTCCCAGATTTCGGCTCCGCACAGATTTGGGACAAAGGAAGTCCCTGCGCCCTCTCGCA
CGATTACCATAAAAGGCAATGGCTGCGGCTCGCCGCGCCTCGACAGCCGCCGGCGCTCCGGGGGCCGCCG
CGCCCCTCCCCCGAGCCCTCCCCGGCCCGAGGCGGCCCCGCCCCGCCCGGCACCCCCACCTGCCGCCACC
CCCCGCCCGGCACGGCGAGCCCCGCGCCACGCCCCGTACGGAGCCCCGCACCCGAAGCCGGGCCGTGCTC
AGCAACTCGGGGAGGGGGGTGCAGGGGGGGTTGCAGCCCGACCGACGCGCCCACACCCCCTGCTCACCCC
CCCACGCACACACCCCGCACGCAGCCTTTGTTCCCCTCGCAGCCCCCCCCGCACCGCGGGGCACCGCCCC
CGGCCGCGCTCCCCTCGCGCACACTGCGGAGCGCACAAAGCCCCGCGCCGCGCCCGCAGCGCTCACAGCC
GCCGGGCAGCGCGGAGCCGCACGCGGCGCTCCCCACGCACACACACACGCACGCACCCCCCGAGCCGCTC
CCCCCGCACAAAGGGCCCTCCCGGAGCCCCTCAAGGCTTTCACGCAGCCACAGAAAAGAAACAAGCCGTC
ATTAAACCAAGCGCTAATTACAGCCCGGAGGAGAAGGGCCGTCCCGCCCGCTCACCTGTGGGAGTAACGC
GGTCAGTCAGAGCCGGGGCGGGCGGCGCGAGGCGGCGGCGGAGCGGGGCACGGGGCGAAGGCAGCGCGCA
GCGACTCCCGCCCGCCGCGCGCTTCGCTTTTTATAGGGCCGCCGCCGCCGCCGCCTCGCCATAAAAGGAA
ACTTTCGGAGCGCGCCGCTCTGATTGGCTGCCGCCGCACCTCTCCGCCTCGCCCCGCCCCGCCCCTCGCC
CCGCCCCCCCCCCCCCCCCCCGCCCCCATCGCTGCACAAAATAATTAAAAAATAAATAAATACAAAATTG
GGGGTGGGGAGGGGGGGGAGATGGGGAGAGTGAAGCAGAACGTGGGGCTCACCTCGACCATGGTAATAGC
GATGACTAATACGTAGATGTACTGCCAAGTAGGAAAGTCCCATAAGGTCATGTACTGGGCATAATGCCAG
GCGGGCCATTTACCGTCATTGACGTCAATAGGGGGCGTACTTGGCATATGATACACTTGATGTACTGCCA
AGTGGGCAGTTTACCGTAAATACTCCACCCATTGACGTCAATGGAAAGTCCCTATTGGCGTTACTATGGG
AACATACGTCATTATTGACGTCAATGGGCGGGGGTCGTTGGGCGGTCAGCCAGGCGGGCCATTTACCGTA
AGTTATGTAACGCGGAACTCCATATATGGGCTATGAACTAATGACCCCGTAATTGATTACTATTAATAAC
TAGGACGCGTCCTATAGTGAGTCGTATTACAATTCACTGGCCGTCGTTTTACAACGTCGTGACTGGGAAA
ACCCTGGCGTTACCCAACTTAATCGCCTTGCAGCACATCCCCCTTTCGCCAGCTGGCGTAATAGCGAAGA
GGCCCGCACCGATCGCCCTTCCCAACAGTTGCGCAGCCTGAATGGCGAATGGACGCGCCCTGTAGCGGCG
CATTG
[101 nt withheld, positions 9246-9346]
C
[91 nt withheld, positions 9348-9438]
A
[49 nt withheld, positions 9440-9488]
CCTTTGACGTTGGAGTCCACGTTCTTT
[37 nt withheld, positions 9516-9552]
ACCCTATCTCGGTCTATTCTTTTGATTTATAAGGGATTTTGCCGATTTCGGCCTATTGGTTAAAAAATGA
GCTGATTTAACAAAAATTTAACGCGAATTTTAACAAAATATTAACGCTTACAATTTCCTGATGCGGTATT
TTCTCCTTACGCATCTGTGCGGTATTTCACACCGCATATGGTGCACTCTCAGTACAATCTGCTCTGATGC
CGCATAGTTAAGCCAGCCCCGACACCCGCCAACACCCGCTGACGCGCCCTGACGGGCTTGTCTGCTCCCG
GCATCCGCTTACAGACAAGCTGTGACCGTCTCCGGGAGCTGCATGTGTCAGAGGTTTTCACCGTCATCAC
CGAAACGCGCGAGACGAAAGGGCCTCGTGATACGCCTATTTTTATAGGTTAATGTCATGATAATAATGGT
TTCTTAGACGTCAGGTGGCACTTTTCGGGGAAATGTGCGCGGAACCCCTATTTGTTTATTTTTCTAAATA
CATTCAAATATGTATCCGCTCATGAGACAATAACCCTGATAAATGCTTCAATAATATTGAAAAAGGAAGA
GTATGAGTATTCAACATTTCCGTGTCGCCCTTATTCCCTTTTTTGCGGCATTTTGCCTTCCTGTTTTTGC
TCACCCAGAAACGCTGGTGAAAGTAAAAGATGCTGAAGATCAGTTGGGTGCACGAGTGGGTTACATCGAA
CTGGATCTCAACAGCGGTAAGATCCTTGAGAGTTTTCGCCCCGAAGAACGTTTTCCAATGATGAGCACTT
TTAAAGTTCTGCTATGTGGCGCGGTATTATCCCGTATTGACGCCGGGCAAGAGCAACTCGGTCGCCGCAT
ACACTATTCTCAGAATGACTTGGTTGAGTACTCACCAGTCACAGAAAAGCATCTTACGGATGGCATGACA
GTAAGAGAATTATGCAGTGCTGCCATAACCATGAGTGATAACACTGCGGCCAACTTACTTCTGACAACGA
TCGGAGGACCGAAGGAGCTAACCGCTTTTTTGCACAACATGGGGGATCATGTAACTCGCCTTGATCGTTG
GGAACCGGAGCTGAATGAAGCCATACCAAACGACGAGCGTGACACCACGATGCCTGTAGCAATGGCAACA
ACGTTGCGCAAACTATTAACTGGCGAACTACTTACTCTAGCTTCCCGGCAACAATTAATAGACTGGATGG
AGGCGGATAAAGTTGCAGGACCACTTCTGCGCTCGGCCCTTCCGGCTGGCTGGTTTATTGCTGATAAATC
TGGAGCCGGTGAGCGTGGGTCTCGCGGTATCATTGCAGCACTGGGGCCAGATGGTAAGCCCTCCCGTATC
GTAGTTATCTACACGACGGGGAGTCAGGCAACTATGGATGAACGAAATAGACAGATCGCTGAGATAGGTG
CCTCACTGATTAAGCATTGGTAACTGTCAGACCAAGTTTACTCATATATACTTTAGATTGATTTAAAACT
TCATTTTTAATTTAAAAGGATCTAGGTGAAGATCCTTTTTGATAATCTCATGACCAAAATCCCTTAACGT
GAGTTTTCGTTCCACTGAGCGTCAGACCCCGTAGAAAAGATCAAAGGATCTTC
